Addgene plasmid #86611: eSpCas9(1.1)_No_FLAG_ATP1A1_G3
Purpose: Expresses the ATP1A1 G3 sgRNA in combination with FLAGless eSpCas9(1.1) to target ATP1A1 intron 4. Px330-like plasmid
Depositing lab: Yannick Doyon. Depositing organization: Universite Laval. Publication: Marker-free coselection for CRISPR-driven genome editing in human cells. Agudelo D, Duringer A, Bozoyan L, Huard CC, Carter S, Loehr J, Synodinou D, Drouin M, Salsman J, Dellaire G, Laganiere J, Doyon Y. Nat Methods. 2017 Apr 17. doi: 10.1038/nmeth.4265. PubMed 28417998.
Backbone
  Vector backbone: pX330-U6-Chimeric_BB-CBh-hSpCas9
  Total vector size (bp): 8439
  Vector type: Mammalian Expression, CRISPR ; Co-selection via HDR using ouabain
Growth in bacteria
  Bacterial resistance: Ampicillin, 100 μg/mL
  Growth temperature: 37°C
  Growth strain: DH5alpha
  Copy number: High Copy
Gene/Insert
  Gene/Insert name: ATP1A1 G3 sgRNA + FLAGless enhanced specificity Cas9 (1.1) (alt name: eSpCas9(1.1)_No_FLAG)
  Species: S. pyogenes
  Insert size (bp): 8439
  Mutation: K848A, K1003A, & R1060A
  Promoter: CBh
  Cloning method: Restriction Enzyme; 5′ cloning site AgeI (not destroyed); 3′ cloning site EcoRI (not destroyed)
  Sequencing primers: 5′ agggatggttggttggtggg; 3′ CCAATCCTCCCCCTTGCTGT
Terms and licenses: Academic/Nonprofit Terms; Industry Terms: Not Available to Industry
How to cite: eSpCas9(1.1)_No_FLAG_ATP1A1_G3 was a gift from Yannick Doyon (Addgene plasmid # 86611 ; http://n2t.net/addgene:86611 ; RRID:Addgene_86611)
