[The description below was written by a language model from this plasmid's Addgene catalogue record and pLannotate feature annotations shown in this document.]
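Description:
eSpCas9(1.1)_No_FLAG_ATP1A1_G3 is an 8,439 bp all-in-one mammalian CRISPR expression plasmid built on the pX330-U6-Chimeric_BB-CBh-hSpCas9 backbone. It is maintained in E. coli at high copy through a ColE1/pUC-type origin and selected with ampicillin via the β-lactamase gene. The backbone also carries an M13/f1-type phage origin, a single AAV2 ITR and short annotated fragments of bom and rop. These are backbone remnants rather than functional parts of the design, and one ITR alone does not make the plasmid a packaging-competent AAV vector.

Two expression units sit in tandem. A human U6 RNA polymerase III promoter drives a single guide RNA composed of the ATP1A1 G3 spacer fused to the S. pyogenes gRNA scaffold, directing cleavage to intron 4 of human ATP1A1. Downstream, the CBh promoter (CMV enhancer, chicken β-actin promoter and a hybrid CBA/MVM intron) drives S. pyogenes Cas9, ending in a nucleoplasmin bipartite NLS and a bGH polyadenylation signal. The annotation splits Cas9 into N- and C-terminal portions, but these are contiguous and form one open reading frame. The nuclease is the enhanced-specificity eSpCas9(1.1) variant carrying K848A, K1003A and R1060A, substitutions designed to reduce off-target cleavage, and the FLAG epitope found on the parental pX330 Cas9 has been removed.

According to the record, the plasmid is intended for marker-free co-selection of genome editing events in human cells. Cutting ATP1A1, which encodes the Na+/K+ ATPase subunit targeted by ouabain, allows HDR-mediated installation of ouabain resistance. Ouabain treatment then enriches for cells that have also been edited at a second locus of interest. The repair donor and the second guide are not part of this construct.
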