Features (pLannotate 1.2.2; 18 found; start..end, strand, type, name):
      1..241     +  promoter       U6 promoter: RNA polymerase III promoter for human U6 snRNA
    270..345     +  misc_RNA       gRNA scaffold: guide RNA scaffold for the Streptococcus pyogenes CRISPR/Cas9 system
    352..395     +  misc_RNA       gRNA scaffold (fragment): guide RNA scaffold for the Streptococcus pyogenes CRISPR/Cas9 system
    442..727     +  enhancer       CMV enhancer: human cytomegalovirus immediate early enhancer; contains an 18-bp deletion relative to the standard CMV enhancer
    729..1006    +  promoter       chicken β-actin promoter: No description available
   1007..1235    +  intron         hybrid intron: hybrid between chicken β-actin (CBA) and minute virus of mice (MMV) introns (Gray et al., 2011)
   1304..2905    +  CDS            Cas9(N): N-terminal portion of Streptococcus pyogenes Cas9 (Zetsche et al., 2015)
   2906..5404    +  CDS            Cas9(C): C-terminal portion of Streptococcus pyogenes Cas9 (Zetsche et al., 2015)
   5405..5452    +  CDS            nucleoplasmin NLS: bipartite nuclear localization signal from nucleoplasmin
   5486..5597    +  polyA_signal   bGH poly(A) signal: bovine growth hormone polyadenylation signal
   5702..5842    +  repeat_region  AAV2 ITR: inverted terminal repeat of adeno-associated virus serotype 2 inverted
   5847..5898    -  misc_feature   bom (fragment): basis of mobility region from pBR322
   5917..6297    +  rep_origin     M13 ori (sequence partly withheld): M13 bacteriophage origin of replication; arrow indicates direction of (+) strand synthesis
   6373..6422    -  misc_feature   bom (fragment): basis of mobility region from pBR322
   6524..6559    -  CDS            rop (fragment): Rop protein, which maintains plasmids at low copy number; rop
   6654..6758    +  promoter       AmpR promoter: bla
   6759..7619    +  CDS            AmpR: β-lactamase; bla; confers resistance to ampicillin, carbenicillin, and related antibiotics
   7790..8378    +  rep_origin     ori: high-copy-number ColE1/pMB1/pBR322/pUC origin of replication
>Addgene plasmid #86611 | eSpCas9(1.1)_No_FLAG_ATP1A1_G3 | depositor full sequence | sequence record 168847 | eSpCas9(1.1)_No_FLAG_ATP1A1_G3 sequence 8439 bps
GAGGGCCTATTTCCCATGATTCCTTCATATTTGCATATACGATACAAGGCTGTTAGAGAGATAATTGGAA
TTAATTTGACTGTAAACACAAAGATATTAGTACAAAATACGTGACGTAGAAAGTAATAATTTCTTGGGTA
GTTTGCAGTTTTAAAATTATGTTTTAAAATGGACTATCATATGCTTACCGTAACTTGAAAGTATTTCGAT
TTCTTGGCTTTATATATCTTGTGGAAAGGACGAAACACCGAGTTCTGTAATTCAGCATAGTTTTAGAGCT
AGAAATAGCAAGTTAAAATAAGGCTAGTCCGTTATCAACTTGAAAAAGTGGCACCGAGTCGGTGCTTTTT
TGTTTTAGAGCTAGAAATAGCAAGTTAAAATAAGGCTAGTCCGTTTTTAGCGCGTGCGCCAATTCTGCAG
ACAAATGGCTCTAGAGGTACCCGTTACATAACTTACGGTAAATGGCCCGCCTGGCTGACCGCCCAACGAC
CCCCGCCCATTGACGTCAATAGTAACGCCAATAGGGACTTTCCATTGACGTCAATGGGTGGAGTATTTAC
GGTAAACTGCCCACTTGGCAGTACATCAAGTGTATCATATGCCAAGTACGCCCCCTATTGACGTCAATGA
CGGTAAATGGCCCGCCTGGCATTGTGCCCAGTACATGACCTTATGGGACTTTCCTACTTGGCAGTACATC
TACGTATTAGTCATCGCTATTACCATGGTCGAGGTGAGCCCCACGTTCTGCTTCACTCTCCCCATCTCCC
CCCCCTCCCCACCCCCAATTTTGTATTTATTTATTTTTTAATTATTTTGTGCAGCGATGGGGGCGGGGGG
GGGGGGGGGGCGCGCGCCAGGCGGGGCGGGGCGGGGCGAGGGGCGGGGCGGGGCGAGGCGGAGAGGTGCG
GCGGCAGCCAATCAGAGCGGCGCGCTCCGAAAGTTTCCTTTTATGGCGAGGCGGCGGCGGCGGCGGCCCT
ATAAAAAGCGAAGCGCGCGGCGGGCGGGAGTCGCTGCGACGCTGCCTTCGCCCCGTGCCCCGCTCCGCCG
CCGCCTCGCGCCGCCCGCCCCGGCTCTGACTGACCGCGTTACTCCCACAGGTGAGCGGGCGGGACGGCCC
TTCTCCTCCGGGCTGTAATTAGCTGAGCAAGAGGTAAGGGTTTAAGGGATGGTTGGTTGGTGGGGTATTA
ATGTTTAATTACCTGGAGCACCTGCCTGAAATCACTTTTTTTCAGGTTGGACCGGTGCCACCATGGCCCC
AAAGAAGAAGCGGAAGGTCGGTATCCACGGAGTCCCAGCAGCCGACAAGAAGTACAGCATCGGCCTGGAC
ATCGGCACCAACTCTGTGGGCTGGGCCGTGATCACCGACGAGTACAAGGTGCCCAGCAAGAAATTCAAGG
TGCTGGGCAACACCGACCGGCACAGCATCAAGAAGAACCTGATCGGAGCCCTGCTGTTCGACAGCGGCGA
AACAGCCGAGGCCACCCGGCTGAAGAGAACCGCCAGAAGAAGATACACCAGACGGAAGAACCGGATCTGC
TATCTGCAAGAGATCTTCAGCAACGAGATGGCCAAGGTGGACGACAGCTTCTTCCACAGACTGGAAGAGT
CCTTCCTGGTGGAAGAGGATAAGAAGCACGAGCGGCACCCCATCTTCGGCAACATCGTGGACGAGGTGGC
CTACCACGAGAAGTACCCCACCATCTACCACCTGAGAAAGAAACTGGTGGACAGCACCGACAAGGCCGAC
CTGCGGCTGATCTATCTGGCCCTGGCCCACATGATCAAGTTCCGGGGCCACTTCCTGATCGAGGGCGACC
TGAACCCCGACAACAGCGACGTGGACAAGCTGTTCATCCAGCTGGTGCAGACCTACAACCAGCTGTTCGA
GGAAAACCCCATCAACGCCAGCGGCGTGGACGCCAAGGCCATCCTGTCTGCCAGACTGAGCAAGAGCAGA
CGGCTGGAAAATCTGATCGCCCAGCTGCCCGGCGAGAAGAAGAATGGCCTGTTCGGAAACCTGATTGCCC
TGAGCCTGGGCCTGACCCCCAACTTCAAGAGCAACTTCGACCTGGCCGAGGATGCCAAACTGCAGCTGAG
CAAGGACACCTACGACGACGACCTGGACAACCTGCTGGCCCAGATCGGCGACCAGTACGCCGACCTGTTT
CTGGCCGCCAAGAACCTGTCCGACGCCATCCTGCTGAGCGACATCCTGAGAGTGAACACCGAGATCACCA
AGGCCCCCCTGAGCGCCTCTATGATCAAGAGATACGACGAGCACCACCAGGACCTGACCCTGCTGAAAGC
TCTCGTGCGGCAGCAGCTGCCTGAGAAGTACAAAGAGATTTTCTTCGACCAGAGCAAGAACGGCTACGCC
GGCTACATTGACGGCGGAGCCAGCCAGGAAGAGTTCTACAAGTTCATCAAGCCCATCCTGGAAAAGATGG
ACGGCACCGAGGAACTGCTCGTGAAGCTGAACAGAGAGGACCTGCTGCGGAAGCAGCGGACCTTCGACAA
CGGCAGCATCCCCCACCAGATCCACCTGGGAGAGCTGCACGCCATTCTGCGGCGGCAGGAAGATTTTTAC
CCATTCCTGAAGGACAACCGGGAAAAGATCGAGAAGATCCTGACCTTCCGCATCCCCTACTACGTGGGCC
CTCTGGCCAGGGGAAACAGCAGATTCGCCTGGATGACCAGAAAGAGCGAGGAAACCATCACCCCCTGGAA
CTTCGAGGAAGTGGTGGACAAGGGCGCTTCCGCCCAGAGCTTCATCGAGCGGATGACCAACTTCGATAAG
AACCTGCCCAACGAGAAGGTGCTGCCCAAGCACAGCCTGCTGTACGAGTACTTCACCGTGTATAACGAGC
TGACCAAAGTGAAATACGTGACCGAGGGAATGAGAAAGCCCGCCTTCCTGAGCGGCGAGCAGAAAAAGGC
CATCGTGGACCTGCTGTTCAAGACCAACCGGAAAGTGACCGTGAAGCAGCTGAAAGAGGACTACTTCAAG
AAAATCGAGTGCTTCGACTCCGTGGAAATCTCCGGCGTGGAAGATCGGTTCAACGCCTCCCTGGGCACAT
ACCACGATCTGCTGAAAATTATCAAGGACAAGGACTTCCTGGACAATGAGGAAAACGAGGACATTCTGGA
AGATATCGTGCTGACCCTGACACTGTTTGAGGACAGAGAGATGATCGAGGAACGGCTGAAAACCTATGCC
CACCTGTTCGACGACAAAGTGATGAAGCAGCTGAAGCGGCGGAGATACACCGGCTGGGGCAGGCTGAGCC
GGAAGCTGATCAACGGCATCCGGGACAAGCAGTCCGGCAAGACAATCCTGGATTTCCTGAAGTCCGACGG
CTTCGCCAACAGAAACTTCATGCAGCTGATCCACGACGACAGCCTGACCTTTAAAGAGGACATCCAGAAA
GCCCAGGTGTCCGGCCAGGGCGATAGCCTGCACGAGCACATTGCCAATCTGGCCGGCAGCCCCGCCATTA
AGAAGGGCATCCTGCAGACAGTGAAGGTGGTGGACGAGCTCGTGAAAGTGATGGGCCGGCACAAGCCCGA
GAACATCGTGATCGAAATGGCCAGAGAGAACCAGACCACCCAGAAGGGACAGAAGAACAGCCGCGAGAGA
ATGAAGCGGATCGAAGAGGGCATCAAAGAGCTGGGCAGCCAGATCCTGAAAGAACACCCCGTGGAAAACA
CCCAGCTGCAGAACGAGAAGCTGTACCTGTACTACCTGCAGAATGGGCGGGATATGTACGTGGACCAGGA
ACTGGACATCAACCGGCTGTCCGACTACGATGTGGACCATATCGTGCCTCAGAGCTTTCTGGCCGACGAC
TCCATCGACAACAAGGTGCTGACCAGAAGCGACAAGAACCGGGGCAAGAGCGACAACGTGCCCTCCGAAG
AGGTCGTGAAGAAGATGAAGAACTACTGGCGGCAGCTGCTGAACGCCAAGCTGATTACCCAGAGAAAGTT
CGACAATCTGACCAAGGCCGAGAGAGGCGGCCTGAGCGAACTGGATAAGGCCGGCTTCATCAAGAGACAG
CTGGTGGAAACCCGGCAGATCACAAAGCACGTGGCACAGATCCTGGACTCCCGGATGAACACTAAGTACG
ACGAGAATGACAAGCTGATCCGGGAAGTGAAAGTGATCACCCTGAAGTCCAAGCTGGTGTCCGATTTCCG
GAAGGATTTCCAGTTTTACAAAGTGCGCGAGATCAACAACTACCACCACGCCCACGACGCCTACCTGAAC
GCCGTCGTGGGAACCGCCCTGATCAAAAAGTACCCTGCGCTGGAAAGCGAGTTCGTGTACGGCGACTACA
AGGTGTACGACGTGCGGAAGATGATCGCCAAGAGCGAGCAGGAAATCGGCAAGGCTACCGCCAAGTACTT
CTTCTACAGCAACATCATGAACTTTTTCAAGACCGAGATTACCCTGGCCAACGGCGAGATCCGGAAGGCG
CCTCTGATCGAGACAAACGGCGAAACCGGGGAGATCGTGTGGGATAAGGGCCGGGATTTTGCCACCGTGC
GGAAAGTGCTGAGCATGCCCCAAGTGAATATCGTGAAAAAGACCGAGGTGCAGACAGGCGGCTTCAGCAA
AGAGTCTATCCTGCCCAAGAGGAACAGCGATAAGCTGATCGCCAGAAAGAAGGACTGGGACCCTAAGAAG
TACGGCGGCTTCGACAGCCCCACCGTGGCCTATTCTGTGCTGGTGGTGGCCAAAGTGGAAAAGGGCAAGT
CCAAGAAACTGAAGAGTGTGAAAGAGCTGCTGGGGATCACCATCATGGAAAGAAGCAGCTTCGAGAAGAA
TCCCATCGACTTTCTGGAAGCCAAGGGCTACAAAGAAGTGAAAAAGGACCTGATCATCAAGCTGCCTAAG
TACTCCCTGTTCGAGCTGGAAAACGGCCGGAAGAGAATGCTGGCCTCTGCCGGCGAACTGCAGAAGGGAA
ACGAACTGGCCCTGCCCTCCAAATATGTGAACTTCCTGTACCTGGCCAGCCACTATGAGAAGCTGAAGGG
CTCCCCCGAGGATAATGAGCAGAAACAGCTGTTTGTGGAACAGCACAAGCACTACCTGGACGAGATCATC
GAGCAGATCAGCGAGTTCTCCAAGAGAGTGATCCTGGCCGACGCTAATCTGGACAAAGTGCTGTCCGCCT
ACAACAAGCACCGGGATAAGCCCATCAGAGAGCAGGCCGAGAATATCATCCACCTGTTTACCCTGACCAA
TCTGGGAGCCCCTGCCGCCTTCAAGTACTTTGACACCACCATCGACCGGAAGAGGTACACCAGCACCAAA
GAGGTGCTGGACGCCACCCTGATCCACCAGAGCATCACCGGCCTGTACGAGACACGGATCGACCTGTCTC
AGCTGGGAGGCGACAAAAGGCCGGCGGCCACGAAAAAGGCCGGCCAGGCAAAAAAGAAAAAGTAAGAATT
CCTAGAGCTCGCTGATCAGCCTCGACTGTGCCTTCTAGTTGCCAGCCATCTGTTGTTTGCCCCTCCCCCG
TGCCTTCCTTGACCCTGGAAGGTGCCACTCCCACTGTCCTTTCCTAATAAAATGAGGAAATTGCATCGCA
TTGTCTGAGTAGGTGTCATTCTATTCTGGGGGGTGGGGTGGGGCAGGACAGCAAGGGGGAGGATTGGGAA
GAGAATAGCAGGCATGCTGGGGAGCGGCCGCAGGAACCCCTAGTGATGGAGTTGGCCACTCCCTCTCTGC
GCGCTCGCTCGCTCACTGAGGCCGGGCGACCAAAGGTCGCCCGACGCCCGGGCTTTGCCCGGGCGGCCTC
AGTGAGCGAGCGAGCGCGCAGCTGCCTGCAGGGGCGCCTGATGCGGTATTTTCTCCTTACGCATCTGTGC
GGTATTTCACACCGCATA
[142 nt withheld, positions 5899-6040]
C
[141 nt withheld, positions 6042-6182]
CCTTTGACGTTGGAGTCCACGTTCTTT
[37 nt withheld, positions 6210-6246]
ACCCTATCTCGGGCTATTCTTTTGATTTATAAGGGATTTTGCCGATTTCGGCCTATTGGTTAAAAAATGA
GCTGATTTAACAAAAATTTAACGCGAATTTTAACAAAATATTAACGTTTACAATTTTATGGTGCACTCTC
AGTACAATCTGCTCTGATGCCGCATAGTTAAGCCAGCCCCGACACCCGCCAACACCCGCTGACGCGCCCT
GACGGGCTTGTCTGCTCCCGGCATCCGCTTACAGACAAGCTGTGACCGTCTCCGGGAGCTGCATGTGTCA
GAGGTTTTCACCGTCATCACCGAAACGCGCGAGACGAAAGGGCCTCGTGATACGCCTATTTTTATAGGTT
AATGTCATGATAATAATGGTTTCTTAGACGTCAGGTGGCACTTTTCGGGGAAATGTGCGCGGAACCCCTA
TTTGTTTATTTTTCTAAATACATTCAAATATGTATCCGCTCATGAGACAATAACCCTGATAAATGCTTCA
ATAATATTGAAAAAGGAAGAGTATGAGTATTCAACATTTCCGTGTCGCCCTTATTCCCTTTTTTGCGGCA
TTTTGCCTTCCTGTTTTTGCTCACCCAGAAACGCTGGTGAAAGTAAAAGATGCTGAAGATCAGTTGGGTG
CACGAGTGGGTTACATCGAACTGGATCTCAACAGCGGTAAGATCCTTGAGAGTTTTCGCCCCGAAGAACG
TTTTCCAATGATGAGCACTTTTAAAGTTCTGCTATGTGGCGCGGTATTATCCCGTATTGACGCCGGGCAA
GAGCAACTCGGTCGCCGCATACACTATTCTCAGAATGACTTGGTTGAGTACTCACCAGTCACAGAAAAGC
ATCTTACGGATGGCATGACAGTAAGAGAATTATGCAGTGCTGCCATAACCATGAGTGATAACACTGCGGC
CAACTTACTTCTGACAACGATCGGAGGACCGAAGGAGCTAACCGCTTTTTTGCACAACATGGGGGATCAT
GTAACTCGCCTTGATCGTTGGGAACCGGAGCTGAATGAAGCCATACCAAACGACGAGCGTGACACCACGA
TGCCTGTAGCAATGGCAACAACGTTGCGCAAACTATTAACTGGCGAACTACTTACTCTAGCTTCCCGGCA
ACAATTAATAGACTGGATGGAGGCGGATAAAGTTGCAGGACCACTTCTGCGCTCGGCCCTTCCGGCTGGC
TGGTTTATTGCTGATAAATCTGGAGCCGGTGAGCGTGGAAGCCGCGGTATCATTGCAGCACTGGGGCCAG
ATGGTAAGCCCTCCCGTATCGTAGTTATCTACACGACGGGGAGTCAGGCAACTATGGATGAACGAAATAG
ACAGATCGCTGAGATAGGTGCCTCACTGATTAAGCATTGGTAACTGTCAGACCAAGTTTACTCATATATA
CTTTAGATTGATTTAAAACTTCATTTTTAATTTAAAAGGATCTAGGTGAAGATCCTTTTTGATAATCTCA
TGACCAAAATCCCTTAACGTGAGTTTTCGTTCCACTGAGCGTCAGACCCCGTAGAAAAGATCAAAGGATC
TTCTTGAGATCCTTTTTTTCTGCGCGTAATCTGCTGCTTGCAAACAAAAAAACCACCGCTACCAGCGGTG
GTTTGTTTGCCGGATCAAGAGCTACCAACTCTTTTTCCGAAGGTAACTGGCTTCAGCAGAGCGCAGATAC
CAAATACTGTCCTTCTAGTGTAGCCGTAGTTAGGCCACCACTTCAAGAACTCTGTAGCACCGCCTACATA
CCTCGCTCTGCTAATCCTGTTACCAGTGGCTGCTGCCAGTGGCGATAAGTCGTGTCTTACCGGGTTGGAC
TCAAGACGATAGTTACCGGATAAGGCGCAGCGGTCGGGCTGAACGGGGGGTTCGTGCACACAGCCCAGCT
TGGAGCGAACGACCTACACCGAACTGAGATACCTACAGCGTGAGCTATGAGAAAGCGCCACGCTTCCCGA
AGGGAGAAAGGCGGACAGGTATCCGGTAAGCGGCAGGGTCGGAACAGGAGAGCGCACGAGGGAGCTTCCA
GGGGGAAACGCCTGGTATCTTTATAGTCCTGTCGGGTTTCGCCACCTCTGACTTGAGCGTCGATTTTTGT
GATGCTCGTCAGGGGGGCGGAGCCTATGGAAAAACGCCAGCAACGCGGCCTTTTTACGGTTCCTGGCCTT
TTGCTGGCCTTTTGCTCACATGT
