>Addgene plasmid #86611 | eSpCas9(1.1)_No_FLAG_ATP1A1_G3 | addgene partial sequence | sequence record 174891 | Addgene Partial NGS Result
GCCTTCGCCCCGTGCCCCGCTCCGCCGCCGCCTCGCGCCGCCCGCCCCGGCTCTGACTGACCGCGTTACT
CCCACAGGTGAGCGGGCGGGACGGCCCTTCTCCTCCGGGCTGTAATTAGCTGAGCAAGAGGTAAGGGTTT
AAGGGATGGTTGGTTGGTGGGGTATTAATGTTTAATTACCTGGAGCACCTGCCTGAAATCACTTTTTTTC
AGGTTGGACCGGTGCCACCATGGCCCCAAAGAAGAAGCGGAAGGTCGGTATCCACGGAGTCCCAGCAGCC
GACAAGAAGTACAGCATCGGCCTGGACATCGGCACCAACTCTGTGGGCTGGGCCGTGATCACCGACGAGT
ACAAGGTGCCCAGCAAGAAATTCAAGGTGCTGGGCAACACCGACCGGCACAGCATCAAGAAGAACCTGAT
CGGAGCCCTGCTGTTCGACAGCGGCGAAACAGCCGAGGCCACCCGGCTGAAGAGAACCGCCAGAAGAAGA
TACACCAGACGGAAGAACCGGATCTGCTATCTGCAAGAGATCTTCAGCAACGAGATGGCCAAGGTGGACG
ACAGCTTCTTCCACAGACTGGAAGAGTCCTTCCTGGTGGAAGAGGATAAGAAGCACGAGCGGCACCCCAT
CTTCGGCAACATCGTGGACGAGGTGGCCTACCACGAGAAGTACCCCACCATCTACCACCTGAGAAAGAAA
CTGGTGGACAGCACCGACAAGGCCGACCTGCGGCTGATCTATCTGGCCCTGGCCCACATGATCAAGTTCC
GGGGCCACTTCCTGATCGAGGGCGACCTGAACCCCGACAACAGCGACGTGGACAAGCTGTTCATCCAGCT
GGTGCAGACCTACAACCAGCTGTTCGAGGAAAACCCCATCAACGCCAGCGGCGTGGACGCCAAGGCCATC
CTGTCTGCCAGACTGAGCAAGAGCAGACGGCTGGAAAATCTGATCGCCCAGCTGCCCGGCGAGAAGAAGA
ATGGCCTGTTCGGAAACCTGATTGCCCTGAGCCTGGGCCTGACCCCCAACTTCAAGAGCAACTTCGACCT
GGCCGAGGATGCCAAACTGCAGCTGAGCAAGGACACCTACGACGACGACCTGGACAACCTGCTGGCCCAG
ATCGGCGACCAGTACGCCGACCTGTTTCTGGCCGCCAAGAACCTGTCCGACGCCATCCTGCTGAGCGACA
TCCTGAGAGTGAACACCGAGATCACCAAGGCCCCCCTGAGCGCCTCTATGATCAAGAGATACGACGAGCA
CCACCAGGACCTGACCCTGCTGAAAGCTCTCGTGCGGCAGCAGCTGCCTGAGAAGTACAAAGAGATTTTC
TTCGACCAGAGCAAGAACGGCTACGCCGGCTACATTGACGGCGGAGCCAGCCAGGAAGAGTTCTACAAGT
TCATCAAGCCCATCCTGGAAAAGATGGACGGCACCGAGGAACTGCTCGTGAAGCTGAACAGAGAGGACCT
GCTGCGGAAGCAGCGGACCTTCGACAACGGCAGCATCCCCCACCAGATCCACCTGGGAGAGCTGCACGCC
ATTCTGCGGCGGCAGGAAGATTTTTACCCATTCCTGAAGGACAACCGGGAAAAGATCGAGAAGATCCTGA
CCTTCCGCATCCCCTACTACGTGGGCCCTCTGGCCAGGGGAAACAGCAGATTCGCCTGGATGACCAGAAA
GAGCGAGGAAACCATCACCCCCTGGAACTTCGAGGAAGTGGTGGACAAGGGCGCTTCCGCCCAGAGCTTC
ATCGAGCGGATGACCAACTTCGATAAGAACCTGCCCAACGAGAAGGTGCTGCCCAAGCACAGCCTGCTGT
ACGAGTACTTCACCGTGTATAACGAGCTGACCAAAGTGAAATACGTGACCGAGGGAATGAGAAAGCCCGC
CTTCCTGAGCGGCGAGCAGAAAAAGGCCATCGTGGACCTGCTGTTCAAGACCAACCGGAAAGTGACCGTG
AAGCAGCTGAAAGAGGACTACTTCAAGAAAATCGAGTGCTTCGACTCCGTGGAAATCTCCGGCGTGGAAG
ATCGGTTCAACGCCTCCCTGGGCACATACCACGATCTGCTGAAAATTATCAAGGACAAGGACTTCCTGGA
CAATGAGGAAAACGAGGACATTCTGGAAGATATCGTGCTGACCCTGACACTGTTTGAGGACAGAGAGATG
ATCGAGGAACGGCTGAAAACCTATGCCCACCTGTTCGACGACAAAGTGATGAAGCAGCTGAAGCGGCGGA
GATACACCGGCTGGGGCAGGCTGAGCCGGAAGCTGATCAACGGCATCCGGGACAAGCAGTCCGGCAAGAC
AATCCTGGATTTCCTGAAGTCCGACGGCTTCGCCAACAGAAACTTCATGCAGCTGATCCACGACGACAGC
CTGACCTTTAAAGAGGACATCCAGAAAGCCCAGGTGTCCGGCCAGGGCGATAGCCTGCACGAGCACATTG
CCAATCTGGCCGGCAGCCCCGCCATTAAGAAGGGCATCCTGCAGACAGTGAAGGTGGTGGACGAGCTCGT
GAAAGTGATGGGCCGGCACAAGCCCGAGAACATCGTGATCGAAATGGCCAGAGAGAACCAGACCACCCAG
AAGGGACAGAAGAACAGCCGCGAGAGAATGAAGCGGATCGAAGAGGGCATCAAAGAGCTGGGCAGCCAGA
TCCTGAAAGAACACCCCGTGGAAAACACCCAGCTGCAGAACGAGAAGCTGTACCTGTACTACCTGCAGAA
TGGGCGGGATATGTACGTGGACCAGGAACTGGACATCAACCGGCTGTCCGACTACGATGTGGACCATATC
GTGCCTCAGAGCTTTCTGGCCGACGACTCCATCGACAACAAGGTGCTGACCAGAAGCGACAAGAACCGGG
GCAAGAGCGACAACGTGCCCTCCGAAGAGGTCGTGAAGAAGATGAAGAACTACTGGCGGCAGCTGCTGAA
CGCCAAGCTGATTACCCAGAGAAAGTTCGACAATCTGACCAAGGCCGAGAGAGGCGGCCTGAGCGAACTG
GATAAGGCCGGCTTCATCAAGAGACAGCTGGTGGAAACCCGGCAGATCACAAAGCACGTGGCACAGATCC
TGGACTCCCGGATGAACACTAAGTACGACGAGAATGACAAGCTGATCCGGGAAGTGAAAGTGATCACCCT
GAAGTCCAAGCTGGTGTCCGATTTCCGGAAGGATTTCCAGTTTTACAAAGTGCGCGAGATCAACAACTAC
CACCACGCCCACGACGCCTACCTGAACGCCGTCGTGGGAACCGCCCTGATCAAAAAGTACCCTGCGCTGG
AAAGCGAGTTCGTGTACGGCGACTACAAGGTGTACGACGTGCGGAAGATGATCGCCAAGAGCGAGCAGGA
AATCGGCAAGGCTACCGCCAAGTACTTCTTCTACAGCAACATCATGAACTTTTTCAAGACCGAGATTACC
CTGGCCAACGGCGAGATCCGGAAGGCGCCTCTGATCGAGACAAACGGCGAAACCGGGGAGATCGTGTGGG
ATAAGGGCCGGGATTTTGCCACCGTGCGGAAAGTGCTGAGCATGCCCCAAGTGAATATCGTGAAAAAGAC
CGAGGTGCAGACAGGCGGCTTCAGCAAAGAGTCTATCCTGCCCAAGAGGAACAGCGATAAGCTGATCGCC
AGAAAGAAGGACTGGGACCCTAAGAAGTACGGCGGCTTCGACAGCCCCACCGTGGCCTATTCTGTGCTGG
TGGTGGCCAAAGTGGAAAAGGGCAAGTCCAAGAAACTGAAGAGTGTGAAAGAGCTGCTGGGGATCACCAT
CATGGAAAGAAGCAGCTTCGAGAAGAATCCCATCGACTTTCTGGAAGCCAAGGGCTACAAAGAAGTGAAA
AAGGACCTGATCATCAAGCTGCCTAAGTACTCCCTGTTCGAGCTGGAAAACGGCCGGAAGAGAATGCTGG
CCTCTGCCGGCGAACTGCAGAAGGGAAACGAACTGGCCCTGCCCTCCAAATATGTGAACTTCCTGTACCT
GGCCAGCCACTATGAGAAGCTGAAGGGCTCCCCCGAGGATAATGAGCAGAAACAGCTGTTTGTGGAACAG
CACAAGCACTACCTGGACGAGATCATCGAGCAGATCAGCGAGTTCTCCAAGAGAGTGATCCTGGCCGACG
CTAATCTGGACAAAGTGCTGTCCGCCTACAACAAGCACCGGGATAAGCCCATCAGAGAGCAGGCCGAGAA
TATCATCCACCTGTTTACCCTGACCAATCTGGGAGCCCCTGCCGCCTTCAAGTACTTTGACACCACCATC
GACCGGAAGAGGTACACCAGCACCAAAGAGGTGCTGGACGCCACCCTGATCCACCAGAGCATCACCGGCC
TGTACGAGACACGGATCGACCTGTCTCAGCTGGGAGGCGACAAAAGGCCGGCGGCCACGAAAAAGGCCGG
CCAGGCAAAAAAGAAAAAGTAAGAATTCCTAGAGCTCGCTGATCAGCCTCGACTGTGCCTTCTAGTTGCC
AGCCATCTGTTGTTTGCCCCTCCCCCGTGCCTTCCTTGACCCTGGAAGGTGCCACTCCCACTGTCCTTTC
CTAATAAAATGAGGAAATTGCATCGCATTGTCTGAGTAGGTGTCATTCTATTCTGGGGGGTGGGGTGGGG
CAGGACAGCAAGGGGGAGGATTGGGAAGAGAATAGCAGGCATGCTGGGGAGCGGCCGCAGGAACCCCTAG
TGATGGAGTTGGCCACTCCCTCTCTGCGCGCTCGCTCGCTCACTGAGGCCGGGCGACCAAAGGTCGCCCG
ACGCCCGGGCTTTGCCCGGGCGGCCTCAGTGAGCGAGCGAGCGCGCAGCTGCCTGCAGGGGCGCCTGATG
CGGTATTTTCTCCTTACGCATCTGTGCGGTATTTCACACCGCATA
[95 nt withheld, positions 4876-4970]
T
[46 nt withheld, positions 4972-5017]
C
[141 nt withheld, positions 5019-5159]
CCTTTGACGTTGGAGTCCACGTTCTTT
[37 nt withheld, positions 5187-5223]
ACTCTATCTCGGGCTATTCTTTTGATTTATAAGGGATTTTGCCGATTTCGGTCTATTGGTTAAAAAATGA
GCTGATTTAACAAAAATTTAACGCGAATTTTAACAAAATATTAACGTTTACAATTTTATGGTGCACTCTC
AGTACAATCTGCTCTGATGCCGCATAGTTAAGCCAGCCCCGACACCCGCCAACACCCGCTGACGCGCCCT
GACGGGCTTGTCTGCTCCCGGCATCCGCTTACAGACAAGCTGTGACCGTCTCCGGGAGCTGCATGTGTCA
GAGGTTTTCACCGTCATCACCGAAACGCGCGAGACGAAAGGGCCTCGTGATACGCCTATTTTTATAGGTT
AATGTCATGATAATAATGGTTTCTTAGACGTCAGGTGGCACTTTTCGGGGAAATGTGCGCGGAACCCCTA
TTTGTTTATTTTTCTAAATACATTCAAATATGTATCCGCTCATGAGACAATAACCCTGATAAATGCTTCA
ATAATATTGAAAAAGGAAGAGTATGAGTATTCAACATTTCCGTGTCGCCCTTATTCCCTTTTTTGCGGCA
TTTTGCCTTCCTGTTTTTGCTCACCCAGAAACGCTGGTGAAAGTAAAAGATGCTGAAGATCAGTTGGGTG
CACGAGTGGGTTACATCGAACTGGATCTCAACAGCGGTAAGATCCTTGAGAGTTTTCGCCCCGAAGAACG
TTTTCCAATGATGAGCACTTTTAAAGTTCTGCTATGTGGCGCGGTATTATCCCGTATTGACGCCGGGCAA
GAGCAACTCGGTCGCCGCATACACTATTCTCAGAATGACTTGGTTGAGTACTCACCAGTCACAGAAAAGC
ATCTTACGGATGGCATGACAGTAAGAGAATTATGCAGTGCTGCCATAACCATGAGTGATAACACTGCGGC
CAACTTACTTCTGACAACGATCGGAGGACCGAAGGAGCTAACCGCTTTTTTGCACAACATGGGGGATCAT
GTAACTCGCCTTGATCGTTGGGAACCGGAGCTGAATGAAGCCATACCAAACGACGAGCGTGACACCACGA
TGCCTGTAGCAATGGCAACAACGTTGCGCAAACTATTAACTGGCGAACTACTTACTCTAGCTTCCCGGCA
ACAATTAATAGACTGGATGGAGGCGGATAAAGTTGCAGGACCACTTCTGCGCTCGGCCCTTCCGGCTGGC
TGGTTTATTGCTGATAAATCTGGAGCCGGTGAGCGTGGAAGCCGCGGTATCATTGCAGCACTGGGGCCAG
ATGGTAAGCCCTCCCGTATCGTAGTTATCTACACGACGGGGAGTCAGGCAACTATGGATGAACGAAATAG
ACAGATCGCTGAGATAGGTGCCTCACTGATTAAGCATTGGTAACTGTCAGACCAAGTTTACTCATATATA
CTTTAGATTGATTTAAAACTTCATTTTTAATTTAAAAGGATCTAGGTGAAGATCCTTTTTGATAATCTCA
TGACCAAAATCCCTTAACGTGAGTTTTCGTTCCACTGAGCGTCAGACCCCGTAGAAAAGATCAAAGGATC
TTCTTGAGATCCTTTTTTTCTGCGCGTAATCTGCTGCTTGCAAACAAAAAAACCACCGCTACCAGCGGTG
GTTTGTTTGCCGGATCAAGAGCTACCAACTCTTTTTCCGAAGGTAACTGGCTTCAGCAGAGCGCAGATAC
CAAATACTGTTCTTCTAGTGTAGCCGTAGTTAGGCCACCACTTCAAGAACTCTGTAGCACCGCCTACATA
CCTCGCTCTGCTAATCCTGTTACCAGTGGCTGCTGCCAGTGGCGATAAGTCGTGTCTTACCGGGTTGGAC
TCAAGACGATAGTTACCGGATAAGGCGCAGCGGTCGGGCTGAACGGGGGGTTCGTGCACACAGCCCAGCT
TGGAGCGAACGACCTACACCGAACTGAGATACCTACAGCGTGAGCTATGAGAAAGCGCCACGCTTCCCGA
AGGGAGAAAGGCGGACAGGTATCCGGTAAGCGGCAGGGTCGGAACAGGAGAGCGCACGAGGGAGCTTCCA
GGGGGAAACGCCTGGTATCTTTATAGTCCTGTCGGGTTTCGCCACCTCTGACTTGAGCGTCGATTTTTGT
GATGCTCGTCAGGGGGGCGGAGCCTATGGAAAAACGCCAGCAACGCGGCCTTTTTACGGTTCCTGGCCTT
TTGCTGGCCTTTTGCTCACATGTGAGGGCCTATTTCCCATGATTCCTTCATATTTGCATATACGATACAA
GGCTGTTAGAGAGATAATTGGAATTAATTTGACTGTAAACACAAAGATATTAGTACAAAATACGTGACGT
AGAAAGTAATAATTTCTTGGGTAGTTTGCAGTTTTAAAATTATGTTTTAAAATGGACTATCATATGCTTA
CCGTAACTTGAAAGTATTTCGATTTCTTGGCTTTATATATCTTGTGGAAAGGACGAAACACCGAGTTCTG
TAATTCAGCATAGTTTTAGAGCTAGAAATAGCAAGTTAAAATAAGGCTAGTCCGTTATCAACTTGAAAAA
GTGGCACCGAGTCGGTGCTTTTTTGTTTTAGAGCTAGAAATAGCAAGTTAAAATAAGGCTAGTCCGTTTT
TAGCGCGTGCGCCAATTCTGCAGACAAATGGCTCTAGAGGTACCCGTTACATAACTTACGGTAAATGGCC
CGCCTGGCTGACCGCCCAACGACCCCCGCCCATTGACGTCAATAGTAACGCCAATAGGGACTTTCCATTG
ACGTCAATGGGTGGAGTATTTACGGTAAACTGCCCACTTGGCAGTACATCAAGTGTATCATATGCCAAGT
ACGCCCCCTATTGACGTCAATGACGGTAAATGGCCCGCCTGGCATTGTGCCCAGTACATGACCTTATGGG
ACTTTCCTACTTGGCAGTACATCTACGTATTAGTCATCGCTATTACCATGGTCGAGGTGAGCCCCACGTT
CTGCTTCACTCTCCCCATCTCCCCCCCCTCCCCACCCCC
